Addgene plasmid #142540: TFORF0129
Purpose: Lentiviral vector for overexpressing transcription factor ORFs with unique 24-bp barcodes. Barcodes facilitate identification of transcription factors in pooled screens.
Depositing lab: Feng Zhang. Depositing organization: Broad Institute. Publication: A transcription factor atlas of directed differentiation. Joung J, Ma S, Tay T, Geiger-Schuller KR, Kirchgatterer PC, Verdine VK, Guo B, Arias-Garcia MA, Allen WE, Singh A, Kuksenko O, Abudayyeh OO, Gootenberg JS, Fu Z, Macrae RK, Buenrostro JD, Regev A, Zhang F. Cell. 2023 Jan 5;186(1):209-229.e26. doi: 10.1016/j.cell.2022.11.026. PubMed 36608654.
Backbone
  Vector backbone: pLX_TRC317
  Backbone manufacturer: Broad Institute Genetic Perturbation Platform
  Backbone size w/o insert (bp): 8264
  Vector type: Mammalian Expression, Lentiviral
  Selectable markers: Puromycin
Growth in bacteria
  Bacterial resistance: Ampicillin, 100 μg/mL
  Growth temperature: 37°C
  Growth strain: NEB Stable
  Copy number: High Copy
Gene/Insert
  Gene/Insert name: SP9
  Species: H. sapiens (human)
  Insert size (bp): 1556
  Entrez Gene: SP9 (a.k.a. ZNF990)
  Promoter: EF1a
  Cloning method: Unknown
  Sequencing primers: 5′ GGGTGGAGACTGAAGTTAGGCCAG; 3′ CACATAGCGTAAAAGGAGCAACATAG
Terms and licenses: Academic/Nonprofit Terms; Industry Terms: Not Available to Industry
Depositor comments: NM_001145250,ENST00000394967 . The transcription factor ORF portion of this plasmid was synthesized by Genewiz. Please test multiple small colonies in case of plasmid recombination. To make this collection available in a timely manner, a portion of this collection was not fully sequenced by Addgene. If an Addgene verified full plasmid sequence is not available, please contact us prior to placing an order to request the full sequence.
How to cite: TFORF0129 was a gift from Feng Zhang (Addgene plasmid # 142540 ; http://n2t.net/addgene:142540 ; RRID:Addgene_142540)
