[The description below was written by a language model from this plasmid's Addgene catalogue record and pLannotate feature annotations shown in this document.]
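Description:
TFORF0129 is a lentiviral mammalian expression plasmid built on the pLX_TRC317 backbone, carrying the human transcription factor SP9 (also known as ZNF990) as a synthesized open reading frame. It belongs to a barcoded transcription factor ORF collection in which each construct carries a unique 24-bp barcode, so that the factor delivered to a cell can be identified by sequencing in pooled overexpression screens, such as those used to map factors that drive directed differentiation. In bacteria it is maintained through a high-copy ColE1/pUC-type origin with ampicillin resistance (β-lactamase), and an f1 origin is also present. The depositor warns that the plasmid can recombine, as is common with LTR-containing vectors.

The viral cassette has a third-generation, self-inactivating layout: an RSV promoter fused to a truncated HIV-1 5' LTR drives genomic RNA production in packaging cells, followed by the Ψ packaging signal with a gag fragment, the Rev response element for nuclear export, and a cPPT/CTS. The 3' LTR carries the ΔU3 deletion that silences LTR promoter activity after integration, and an SV40 polyadenylation signal lies downstream. Within the provirus, an SV40 early promoter drives puromycin N-acetyltransferase for selecting transduced cells, and a separate EF-1α promoter drives the SP9 coding sequence, with a WPRE downstream to enhance transcript stability and expression. The annotation tool matched the ORF to mouse Sp9, which reflects homology rather than origin, since the record lists the insert as human. The barcode is not annotated in the feature table. It may lie in the short interval between the ORF and the WPRE, where only a small U6 promoter fragment is called, but the record does not confirm this.
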