Features (pLannotate 1.2.2; 31 found; start..end, strand, type, name):
      5..231     +  promoter       RSV promoter: Rous sarcoma virus enhancer/promoter
    232..412     +  LTR            5' LTR (truncated): truncated 5' long terminal repeat (LTR) from HIV-1
    459..584     +  misc_feature   HIV-1 Ψ: packaging signal of human immunodeficiency virus type 1
    568..931     +  CDS            HIV-1 gag (fragment): gag protein from human immunodeficiency virus 1; gag
   1077..1310    +  misc_feature   RRE: The Rev response element (RRE) of HIV-1 allows for Rev-dependent mRNA export from the nucleus to the cytoplasm.
   1687..1713    +  CDS            Rev (fragment): human immunodeficiency virus 1 (HIV-1) Rev protein; rev; enhances nuclear export of unspliced and incompletely spliced viral mRNAs
   1720..1743    +  promoter       SV40 promoter (fragment): SV40 early promoter
   1744..1815    +  promoter       SV40 promoter (fragment): SV40 enhancer and early promoter
   1839..1974    +  rep_origin     SV40 ori: SV40 origin of replication
   2020..2616    +  CDS            PuroR (fragment): puromycin N-acetyltransferase; pac from Streptomyces; confers resistance to puromycin
   2665..2782    +  misc_feature   cPPT/CTS: central polypurine tract and central termination sequence of HIV-1
   2847..2913    +  CDS            small t antigen (fragment): SV40 (simian virus 40) small t antigen
   2920..4098    +  promoter       EF-1α promoter: strong constitutive promoter for human elongation factor EF-1α
   4115..5566    +  CDS            Sp9: SP9_MOUSE - Experimental evidence at protein level: Swiss-Prot protein existence level 1. Transcription factor which plays a key role in limb development. Positively regulates FGF8 expression in the apical ectodermal ridge (AER) and contributes to limb outgrowth in embryos. From Mus musculus (Mouse).
   5582..5635    +  promoter       U6 promoter (fragment): RNA polymerase III promoter for human U6 snRNA
   5677..6265    +  misc_feature   WPRE: woodchuck hepatitis virus posttranscriptional regulatory element
   6316..6335    +  misc_feature   cPPT/CTS (fragment): central polypurine tract and central termination sequence of HIV-1
   6337..6570    +  LTR            3' LTR (ΔU3): self-inactivating 3' long terminal repeat (LTR) from HIV-1
   6648..6769    +  polyA_signal   SV40 poly(A) signal: SV40 polyadenylation signal
   6809..6944    +  rep_origin     SV40 ori: SV40 origin of replication
   6965..6983    -  promoter       T7 promoter: promoter for bacteriophage T7 RNA polymerase
   6991..7146    +  CDS            lacZα (fragment): LacZα fragment of β-galactosidase; lacZ fragment
   7151..7579    +  rep_origin     f1 ori (sequence partly withheld): f1 bacteriophage origin of replication; arrow indicates direction of (+) strand synthesis
   7632..7736    +  promoter       AmpR promoter: bla
   7737..8597    +  CDS            AmpR: β-lactamase; bla; confers resistance to ampicillin, carbenicillin, and related antibiotics
   8768..9356    +  rep_origin     ori: high-copy-number ColE1/pMB1/pBR322/pUC origin of replication
   9539..9631    +  CDS            lacI (fragment): lac repressor; lacI; The lac repressor binds to the lac operator to inhibit transcription in E. coli. This inhibition can be relieved by adding lactose or isopropyl-β-D-thiogalactopyranoside (IPTG).
   9644..9665    +  protein_bind   CAP binding site: CAP binding activates transcription in the presence of cAMP. E. coli catabolite activator protein
   9680..9710    +  promoter       lac promoter: promoter for the E. coli lac operon
   9718..9734    +  protein_bind   lac operator: The lac repressor binds to the lac operator to inhibit transcription in E. coli. This inhibition can be relieved by adding lactose or isopropyl-β-D-thiogalactopyranoside (IPTG). lac repressor encoded by lacI
   9779..9797    +  promoter       T3 promoter: promoter for bacteriophage T3 RNA polymerase
>Addgene plasmid #142540 | TFORF0129 | addgene full sequence | sequence record 395954 | Addgene NGS Result
TTAATGTAGTCTTATGCAATACTCTTGTAGTCTTGCAACATGGTAACGATGAGTTAGCAACATGCCTTAC
AAGGAGAGAAAAAGCACCGTGCATGCCGATTGGTGGAAGTAAGGTGGTACGATCGTGCCTTATTAGGAAG
GCAACAGACGGGTCTGACATGGATTGGACGAACCACTGAATTGCCGCATTGCAGAGATATTGTATTTAAG
TGCCTAGCTCGATACATAAACGGGTCTCTCTGGTTAGACCAGATCTGAGCCTGGGAGCTCTCTGGCTAAC
TAGGGAACCCACTGCTTAAGCCTCAATAAAGCTTGCCTTGAGTGCTTCAAGTAGTGTGTGCCCGTCTGTT
GTGTGACTCTGGTAACTAGAGATCCCTCAGACCCTTTTAGTCAGTGTGGAAAATCTCTAGCAGTGGCGCC
CGAACAGGGACTTGAAAGCGAAAGGGAAACCAGAGGAGCTCTCTCGACGCAGGACTCGGCTTGCTGAAGC
GCGCACGGCAAGAGGCGAGGGGCGGCGACTGGTGAGTACGCCAAAAATTTTGACTAGCGGAGGCTAGAAG
GAGAGAGATGGGTGCGAGAGCGTCAGTATTAAGCGGGGGAGAATTAGATCGCGATGGGAAAAAATTCGGT
TAAGGCCAGGGGGAAAGAAAAAATATAAATTAAAACATATAGTATGGGCAAGCAGGGAGCTAGAACGATT
CGCAGTTAATCCTGGCCTGTTAGAAACATCAGAAGGCTGTAGACAAATACTGGGACAGCTACAACCATCC
CTTCAGACAGGATCAGAAGAACTTAGATCATTATATAATACAGTAGCAACCCTCTATTGTGTGCATCAAA
GGATAGAGATAAAAGACACCAAGGAAGCTTTAGACAAGATAGAGGAAGAGCAAAACAAAAGTAAGACCAC
CGCACAGCAAGCGGCCGCTGATCTTCAGACCTGGAGGAGGAGATATGAGGGACAATTGGAGAAGTGAATT
ATATAAATATAAAGTAGTAAAAATTGAACCATTAGGAGTAGCACCCACCAAGGCAAAGAGAAGAGTGGTG
CAGAGAGAAAAAAGAGCAGTGGGAATAGGAGCTTTGTTCCTTGGGTTCTTGGGAGCAGCAGGAAGCACTA
TGGGCGCAGCGTCAATGACGCTGACGGTACAGGCCAGACAATTATTGTCTGGTATAGTGCAGCAGCAGAA
CAATTTGCTGAGGGCTATTGAGGCGCAACAGCATCTGTTGCAACTCACAGTCTGGGGCATCAAGCAGCTC
CAGGCAAGAATCCTGGCTGTGGAAAGATACCTAAAGGATCAACAGCTCCTGGGGATTTGGGGTTGCTCTG
GAAAACTCATTTGCACCACTGCTGTGCCTTGGAATGCTAGTTGGAGTAATAAATCTCTGGAACAGATTTG
GAATCACACGACCTGGATGGAGTGGGACAGAGAAATTAACAATTACACAAGCTTAATACACTCCTTAATT
GAAGAATCGCAAAACCAGCAAGAAAAGAATGAACAAGAATTATTGGAATTAGATAAATGGGCAAGTTTGT
GGAATTGGTTTAACATAACAAATTGGCTGTGGTATATAAAATTATTCATAATGATAGTAGGAGGCTTGGT
AGGTTTAAGAATAGTTTTTGCTGTACTTTCTATAGTGAATAGAGTTAGGCAGGGATATTCACCATTATCG
TTTCAGACCCACCTCCCAACCCCGAGGGGACCCATGCATTGCATCTCAATTAGTCAGCAACCAGGTGTGG
AAAGTCCCCAGGCTCCCCAGCAGGCAGAAGTATGCAAAGCATGCGTCTCAATTAGTCAGCAACCATAGTC
CCGCCCCTAACTCCGCCCATCCCGCCCCTAACTCCGCCCAGTTCCGCCCATTCTCCGCCCCATGGCTGAC
TAATTTTTTTTATTTATGCAGAGGCCGAGGCCGCCTCGGCCTCTGAGCTATTCCAGAAGTAGTGAGGAGG
CTTTTTTGGAGGCCTAGGCTTTTGCAAAAAGCTTTCTAGAGGTACCACCGGAGCTTACCATGACCGAGTA
CAAGCCCACGGTGCGCCTCGCCACCCGCGACGACGTCCCCAGGGCCGTACGCACCCTCGCCGCCGCGTTC
GCCGACTACCCCGCCACGCGCCACACCGTCGATCCGGACCGCCACATCGAGCGGGTCACCGAGCTGCAAG
AACTCTTCCTCACGCGCGTCGGGCTCGACATCGGCAAGGTGTGGGTCGCGGACGACGGCGCCGCCGTGGC
GGTCTGGACCACGCCGGAGAGCGTCGAAGCGGGGGCGGTGTTCGCCGAGATCGGCCCGCGCATGGCCGAG
TTGAGCGGTTCCCGGCTGGCCGCGCAGCAACAGATGGAAGGCCTCCTGGCGCCGCACCGGCCCAAGGAGC
CCGCGTGGTTCCTGGCCACCGTCGGCGTCTCGCCCGACCACCAGGGCAAGGGTCTGGGCAGCGCCGTCGT
GCTCCCCGGAGTGGAGGCGGCCGAGCGCGCCGGGGTGCCCGCCTTCCTGGAGACCTCCGCGCCCCGCAAC
CTCCCCTTCTACGAGCGGCTCGGCTTCACCGTCACCGCCGACGTCGAGGTGCCCGAAGGACCGCGCACCT
GGTGCATGACCCGCAAGCCCGGTGCCAGTTAACGAATTCTAGATCTTGAGACAAATGGCAGTATTCATCC
ACAATTTTAAAAGAAAAGGGGGGATTGGGGGGTACAGTGCAGGGGAAAGAATAGTAGACATAATAGCAAC
AGACATACAAACTAAAGAATTACAAAAACAAATTACAAAAATTCAAAATTTTCGGGTTTATTACAGGGAC
AGCAGAGATCCACTTTGGCGCCGGCTCGAGGCCTGCAGGTGCAAAGATGGATAAAGTTTTAAACAGAGAG
GAATCTTTGCAGCTAATGGACCTTCTAGGTCTTGAAAGGAGTGGGAATTGGCTCCGGTGCCCGTCAGTGG
GCAGAGCGCACATCGCCCACAGTCCCCGAGAAGTTGGGGGGAGGGGTCGGCAATTGAACCGGTGCCTAGA
GAAGGTGGCGCGGGGTAAACTGGGAAAGTGATGTCGTGTACTGGCTCCGCCTTTTTCCCGAGGGTGGGGG
AGAACCGTATATAAGTGCAGTAGTCGCCGTGAACGTTCTTTTTCGCAACGGGTTTGCCGCCAGAACACAG
GTAAGTGCCGTGTGTGGTTCCCGCGGGCCTGGCCTCTTTACGGGTTATGGCCCTTGCGTGCCTTGAATTA
CTTCCACCTGGCTGCAGTACGTGATTCTTGATCCCGAGCTTCGGGTTGGAAGTGGGTGGGAGAGTTCGAG
GCCTTGCGCTTAAGGAGCCCCTTCGCCTCGTGCTTGAGTTGAGGCCTGGCCTGGGCGCTGGGGCCGCCGC
GTGCGAATCTGGTGGCACCTTCGCGCCTGTCTCGCTGCTTTCGATAAGTCTCTAGCCATTTAAAATTTTT
GATGACCTGCTGCGACGCTTTTTTTCTGGCAAGATAGTCTTGTAAATGCGGGCCAAGATCTGCACACTGG
TATTTCGGTTTTTGGGGCCGCGGGCGGCGACGGGGCCCGTGCGTCCCAGCGCACATGTTCGGCGAGGCGG
GGCCTGCGAGCGCGGCCACCGAGAATCGGACGGGGGTAGTCTCAAGCTGGCCGGCCTGCTCTGGTGCCTG
GCCTCGCGCCGCCGTGTATCGCCCCGCCCTGGGCGGCAAGGCTGGCCCGGTCGGCACCAGTTGCGTGAGC
GGAAAGATGGCCGCTTCCCGGCCCTGCTGCAGGGAGCTCAAAATGGAGGACGCGGCGCTCGGGAGAGCGG
GCGGGTGAGTCACCCACACAAAGGAAAAGGGCCTTTCCGTCCTCAGCCGTCGCTTCATGTGACTCCACGG
AGTACCGGGCGCCGTCCAGGCACCTCGATTAGTTCTCGAGCTTTTGGAGTACGTCGTCTTTAGGTTGGGG
GGAGGGGTTTTATGCGATGGAGTTTCCCCACACTGAGTGGGTGGAGACTGAAGTTAGGCCAGCTTGGCAC
TTGATGTAATTCTCCTTGGAATTTGCCCTTTTTGAGTTTGGATCTTGGTTCATTCTCAAGCCTCAGACAG
TGGTTCAAAGTTTTTTTCTTCCATTTCAGGTGTCGTGAGGCTAGCACCGCCACCATGGCCACGTCTATAC
TCGGGGAAGAGCCGCGCTTCGGAACGACCCCGTTGGCCATGCTGGCGGCGACCTGCAACAAGATCGGCAA
CACGAGCCCGCTGACGACGCTGCCAGAGTCGAGCGCCTTCGCCAAAGGCGGCTTTCACCCCTGGAAGCGC
TCCTCGTCCAGCTGCAACCTCGGCTCCAGCCTCTCGGGCTTCGCGGTGGCCACCGGGGGCCGTGGCTCGG
GCGGCCTGGCGGGCGGCTCGGGCGCCGCCAACAGCGCCTTCTGCCTGGCCTCCACGTCGCCCACGTCGTC
CGCCTTCAGCAGCGACTACGGCGGCCTCTTCTCCAACTCGGCGGCTGCCGCGGCGGCAGCGGCCGGGGTG
TCCCCGCAGGAGGCGGGTGGCCAGTCGGCCTTCATTTCCAAGGTGCACACGACGGCAGCCGACGGGCTGT
ACCCGCGCGTGGGCATGGCGCACCCGTACGAGTCCTGGTACAAGTCGGGCTTCCATTCGACGCTGGCGGC
CGGCGAGGTGACCAACGGCGCGGCGTCGTCGTGGTGGGACGTGCACAGCAGCCCGGGCTCGTGGCTGGAA
GTGCAGAACCCCGCTGGGGGGCTCCAGAGCTCGCTGCACTCGGGCGCCCCCCAGGCCTCGCTGCACTCGC
AGCTGGGCACCTACAACCCCGACTTCAGCTCGCTCACGCACTCCGCCTTCAGCTCCACGGGCCTCGGCTC
CTCCGCCGCCGCCGCCTCCCACCTGCTCTCCACCAGCCAGCACCTGCTGGCCCAGGACGGCTTCAAGCCG
GTGTTGCCCTCCTATTCGGACTCCAGCGCCGCCGTGGCAGCCGCCGCCGCCAGCGCCATGATATCGGGCG
CCGCGGCTGCCGCCGCCGGGGGGAGCTCGGCACGCTCTGCCCGCCGCTACTCGGGCCGCGCCACCTGCGA
CTGCCCCAACTGCCAGGAGGCGGAGCGGCTGGGCCCGGCCGGGGCGAGCCTGCGGCGCAAGGGCCTGCAC
AGCTGCCACATTCCGGGCTGCGGCAAGGTGTACGGGAAGACGTCGCACCTGAAGGCGCACCTGCGCTGGC
ACACGGGCGAGCGGCCCTTCGTGTGCAACTGGCTCTTCTGCGGCAAGCGCTTCACGCGCTCGGACGAGCT
GCAGCGGCATCTGCGGACTCACACGGGCGAGAAGCGCTTCGCCTGTCCGGTGTGCAACAAGCGCTTCATG
CGCAGCGACCACCTGAGCAAACACATTAAGACGCACAACGGGGGCGGCGGGGGCAAAAAGGGCAGCGACA
GTGACACGGACGCCAGCAACCTGGAGACGCCCCGTTCCGAATCCCCCGACCTCATCCTGCATGACTCCGG
CGTCAGTGCCGCCCGGGCGGCGGCAGCGGCGGCGGCGGCAGCGGCGGCGGCGGCGGCGGCGGCCTCCGCG
GGAGGCAAGGAAGCAGCGTCTGGCCCCAACGACTCTTAGTAATGAACTAGTCCGTAACTTGAAAGTATTT
CGATTTCTTGGCTTTATATATCTTGTGGAAAGGACGAAAGGAGCGCGGATATGATCGCACAACGCGTTAA
GTCGACAATCAACCTCTGGATTACAAAATTTGTGAAAGATTGACTGGTATTCTTAACTATGTTGCTCCTT
TTACGCTATGTGGATACGCTGCTTTAATGCCTTTGTATCATGCTATTGCTTCCCGTATGGCTTTCATTTT
CTCCTCCTTGTATAAATCCTGGTTGCTGTCTCTTTATGAGGAGTTGTGGCCCGTTGTCAGGCAACGTGGC
GTGGTGTGCACTGTGTTTGCTGACGCAACCCCCACTGGTTGGGGCATTGCCACCACCTGTCAGCTCCTTT
CCGGGACTTTCGCTTTCCCCCTCCCTATTGCCACGGCGGAACTCATCGCCGCCTGCCTTGCCCGCTGCTG
GACAGGGGCTCGGCTGTTGGGCACTGACAATTCCGTGGTGTTGTCGGGGAAATCATCGTCCTTTCCTTGG
CTGCTCGCCTGTGTTGCCACCTGGATTCTGCGCGGGACGTCCTTCTGCTACGTCCCTTCGGCCCTCAATC
CAGCGGACCTTCCTTCCCGCGGCCTGCTGCCGGCTCTGCGGCCTCTTCCGCGTCTTCGCCTTCGCCCTCA
GACGAGTCGGATCTCCCTTTGGGCCGCCTCCCCGCGTCGACTTTAAGACCAATGACTTACAAGGCAGCTG
TAGATCTTAGCCACTTTTTAAAAGAAAAGGGGGGACTGGAAGGGCTAATTCACTCCCAACGAAGACAAGA
TCTGCTTTTTGCTTGTACTGGGTCTCTCTGGTTAGACCAGATCTGAGCCTGGGAGCTCTCTGGCTAACTA
GGGAACCCACTGCTTAAGCCTCAATAAAGCTTGCCTTGAGTGCTTCAAGTAGTGTGTGCCCGTCTGTTGT
GTGACTCTGGTAACTAGAGATCCCTCAGACCCTTTTAGTCAGTGTGGAAAATCTCTAGCAGTACGTATAG
TAGTTCATGTCATCTTATTATTCAGTATTTATAACTTGCAAAGAAATGAATATCAGAGAGTGAGAGGAAC
TTGTTTATTGCAGCTTATAATGGTTACAAATAAAGCAATAGCATCACAAATTTCACAAATAAAGCATTTT
TTTCACTGCATTCTAGTTGTGGTTTGTCCAAACTCATCAATGTATCTTATCATGTCTGGCTCTAGCTATC
CCGCCCCTAACTCCGCCCATCCCGCCCCTAACTCCGCCCAGTTCCGCCCATTCTCCGCCCCATGGCTGAC
TAATTTTTTTTATTTATGCAGAGGCCGAGGCCGCCTCGGCCTCTGAGCTATTCCAGAAGTAGTGAGGAGG
CTTTTTTGGAGGCCTAGGGACGTACCCAATTCGCCCTATAGTGAGTCGTATTACGCGCGCTCACTGGCCG
TCGTTTTACAACGTCGTGACTGGGAAAACCCTGGCGTTACCCAACTTAATCGCCTTGCAGCACATCCCCC
TTTCGCCAGCTGGCGTAATAGCGAAGAGGCCCGCACCGATCGCCCTTCCCAACAGTTGCGCAGCCTGAAT
GGCGAATGGG
[124 nt withheld, positions 7151-7274]
C
[91 nt withheld, positions 7276-7366]
A
[49 nt withheld, positions 7368-7416]
CCTTTGACGTTGGAGTCCACGTTCTTT
[37 nt withheld, positions 7444-7480]
ACCCTATCTCGGTCTATTCTTTTGATTTATAAGGGATTTTGCCGATTTCGGCCTATTGGTTAAAAAATGA
GCTGATTTAACAAAAATTTAACGCGAATTTTAACAAAATATTAACGCTTACAATTTAGGTGGCACTTTTC
GGGGAAATGTGCGCGGAACCCCTATTTGTTTATTTTTCTAAATACATTCAAATATGTATCCGCTCATGAG
ACAATAACCCTGATAAATGCTTCAATAATATTGAAAAAGGAAGAGTATGAGTATTCAACATTTCCGTGTC
GCCCTTATTCCCTTTTTTGCGGCATTTTGCCTTCCTGTTTTTGCTCACCCAGAAACGCTGGTGAAAGTAA
AAGATGCTGAAGATCAGTTGGGTGCACGAGTGGGTTACATCGAACTGGATCTCAACAGCGGTAAGATCCT
TGAGAGTTTTCGCCCCGAAGAACGTTTTCCAATGATGAGCACTTTTAAAGTTCTGCTATGTGGCGCGGTA
TTATCCCGTATTGACGCCGGGCAAGAGCAACTCGGTCGCCGCATACACTATTCTCAGAATGACTTGGTTG
AGTACTCACCAGTCACAGAAAAGCATCTTACGGATGGCATGACAGTAAGAGAATTATGCAGTGCTGCCAT
AACCATGAGTGATAACACTGCGGCCAACTTACTTCTGACAACGATCGGAGGACCGAAGGAGCTAACCGCT
TTTTTGCACAACATGGGGGATCATGTAACTCGCCTTGATCGTTGGGAACCGGAGCTGAATGAAGCCATAC
CAAACGACGAGCGTGACACCACGATGCCTGTAGCAATGGCAACAACGTTGCGCAAACTATTAACTGGCGA
ACTACTTACTCTAGCTTCCCGGCAACAATTAATAGACTGGATGGAGGCGGATAAAGTTGCAGGACCACTT
CTGCGCTCGGCCCTTCCGGCTGGCTGGTTTATTGCTGATAAATCTGGAGCCGGTGAGCGTGGGTCTCGCG
GTATCATTGCAGCACTGGGGCCAGATGGTAAGCCCTCCCGTATCGTAGTTATCTACACGACGGGGAGTCA
GGCAACTATGGATGAACGAAATAGACAGATCGCTGAGATAGGTGCCTCACTGATTAAGCATTGGTAACTG
TCAGACCAAGTTTACTCATATATACTTTAGATTGATTTAAAACTTCATTTTTAATTTAAAAGGATCTAGG
TGAAGATCCTTTTTGATAATCTCATGACCAAAATCCCTTAACGTGAGTTTTCGTTCCACTGAGCGTCAGA
CCCCGTAGAAAAGATCAAAGGATCTTCTTGAGATCCTTTTTTTCTGCGCGTAATCTGCTGCTTGCAAACA
AAAAAACCACCGCTACCAGCGGTGGTTTGTTTGCCGGATCAAGAGCTACCAACTCTTTTTCCGAAGGTAA
CTGGCTTCAGCAGAGCGCAGATACCAAATACTGTTCTTCTAGTGTAGCCGTAGTTAGGCCACCACTTCAA
GAACTCTGTAGCACCGCCTACATACCTCGCTCTGCTAATCCTGTTACCAGTGGCTGCTGCCAGTGGCGAT
AAGTCGTGTCTTACCGGGTTGGACTCAAGACGATAGTTACCGGATAAGGCGCAGCGGTCGGGCTGAACGG
GGGGTTCGTGCACACAGCCCAGCTTGGAGCGAACGACCTACACCGAACTGAGATACCTACAGCGTGAGCT
ATGAGAAAGCGCCACGCTTCCCGAAGGGAGAAAGGCGGACAGGTATCCGGTAAGCGGCAGGGTCGGAACA
GGAGAGCGCACGAGGGAGCTTCCAGGGGGAAACGCCTGGTATCTTTATAGTCCTGTCGGGTTTCGCCACC
TCTGACTTGAGCGTCGATTTTTGTGATGCTCGTCAGGGGGGCGGAGCCTATGGAAAAACGCCAGCAACGC
GGCCTTTTTACGGTTCCTGGCCTTTTGCTGGCCTTTTGCTCACATGTTCTTTCCTGCGTTATCCCCTGAT
TCTGTGGATAACCGTATTACCGCCTTTGAGTGAGCTGATACCGCTCGCCGCAGCCGAACGACCGAGCGCA
GCGAGTCAGTGAGCGAGGAAGCGGAAGAGCGCCCAATACGCAAACCGCCTCTCCCCGCGCGTTGGCCGAT
TCATTAATGCAGCTGGCACGACAGGTTTCCCGACTGGAAAGCGGGCAGTGAGCGCAACGCAATTAATGTG
AGTTAGCTCACTCATTAGGCACCCCAGGCTTTACACTTTATGCTTCCGGCTCGTATGTTGTGTGGAATTG
TGAGCGGATAACAATTTCACACAGGAAACAGCTATGACCATGATTACGCCAAGCGCGCAATTAACCCTCA
CTAAAGGGAACAAAAGCTGGAGCTGCAAGC
