>Addgene plasmid #142540 | TFORF0129 | depositor partial sequence | sequence record 279758 | Insert
ACCGCCACCATGGCCACGTCTATACTCGGGGAAGAGCCGCGCTTCGGAACGACCCCGTTGGCCATGCTGG
CGGCGACCTGCAACAAGATCGGCAACACGAGCCCGCTGACGACGCTGCCAGAGTCGAGCGCCTTCGCCAA
AGGCGGCTTTCACCCCTGGAAGCGCTCCTCGTCCAGCTGCAACCTCGGCTCCAGCCTCTCGGGCTTCGCG
GTGGCCACCGGGGGCCGTGGCTCGGGCGGCCTGGCGGGCGGCTCGGGCGCCGCCAACAGCGCCTTCTGCC
TGGCCTCCACGTCGCCCACGTCGTCCGCCTTCAGCAGCGACTACGGCGGCCTCTTCTCCAACTCGGCGGC
TGCCGCGGCGGCAGCGGCCGGGGTGTCCCCGCAGGAGGCGGGTGGCCAGTCGGCCTTCATTTCCAAGGTG
CACACGACGGCAGCCGACGGGCTGTACCCGCGCGTGGGCATGGCGCACCCGTACGAGTCCTGGTACAAGT
CGGGCTTCCATTCGACGCTGGCGGCCGGCGAGGTGACCAACGGCGCGGCGTCGTCGTGGTGGGACGTGCA
CAGCAGCCCGGGCTCGTGGCTGGAAGTGCAGAACCCCGCTGGGGGGCTCCAGAGCTCGCTGCACTCGGGC
GCCCCCCAGGCCTCGCTGCACTCGCAGCTGGGCACCTACAACCCCGACTTCAGCTCGCTCACGCACTCCG
CCTTCAGCTCCACGGGCCTCGGCTCCTCCGCCGCCGCCGCCTCCCACCTGCTCTCCACCAGCCAGCACCT
GCTGGCCCAGGACGGCTTCAAGCCGGTGTTGCCCTCCTATTCGGACTCCAGCGCCGCCGTGGCAGCCGCC
GCCGCCAGCGCCATGATATCGGGCGCCGCGGCTGCCGCCGCCGGGGGGAGCTCGGCACGCTCTGCCCGCC
GCTACTCGGGCCGCGCCACCTGCGACTGCCCCAACTGCCAGGAGGCGGAGCGGCTGGGCCCGGCCGGGGC
GAGCCTGCGGCGCAAGGGCCTGCACAGCTGCCACATTCCGGGCTGCGGCAAGGTGTACGGGAAGACGTCG
CACCTGAAGGCGCACCTGCGCTGGCACACGGGCGAGCGGCCCTTCGTGTGCAACTGGCTCTTCTGCGGCA
AGCGCTTCACGCGCTCGGACGAGCTGCAGCGGCATCTGCGGACTCACACGGGCGAGAAGCGCTTCGCCTG
TCCGGTGTGCAACAAGCGCTTCATGCGCAGCGACCACCTGAGCAAACACATTAAGACGCACAACGGGGGC
GGCGGGGGCAAAAAGGGCAGCGACAGTGACACGGACGCCAGCAACCTGGAGACGCCCCGTTCCGAATCCC
CCGACCTCATCCTGCATGACTCCGGCGTCAGTGCCGCCCGGGCGGCGGCAGCGGCGGCGGCGGCAGCGGC
GGCGGCGGCGGCGGCGGCCTCCGCGGGAGGCAAGGAAGCAGCGTCTGGCCCCAACGACTCTTAGTAATGA
ACTAGTCCGTAACTTGAAAGTATTTCGATTTCTTGGCTTTATATATCTTGTGGAAAGGACGAAAGGAGCG
CGGATATGATCGCACA
