>Addgene plasmid #142540 | TFORF0129 | depositor partial sequence | sequence record 279759 | Barcode
AAGGAGCGCGGATATGATCGCACA
